Addgene plasmid #246110: pECFP-C1-PHF13 (1-150)
Purpose: Expression of human PHF13 (1-150) fused to ECFP in mammalian cells
Depositing lab: Sarah Kinkley. Depositing organization: Max Planck Institute for Molecular Genetics. Publication: Differential oligomerization regulates PHF13 chromatin affinity and function. Rossi F, Magalhaes AP, Buschow R, Schubert T, Glaser L, Fontana A, Mai J, Staege H, Grimme A, Will H, Schriener S, Hnisz D, Vingron M, Chiariello AM, Kinkley S. Nucleic Acids Res. 2025 Jun 20;53(12):gkaf572. doi: 10.1093/nar/gkaf572. PubMed 40598901.
Backbone
  Vector backbone: pECFP-C1
  Vector type: Mammalian Expression
Growth in bacteria
  Bacterial resistance: Kanamycin, 50 μg/mL
  Growth temperature: 37°C
  Growth strain: DH5alpha
  Copy number: High Copy
Gene/Insert
  Gene/Insert name: PHF13(1-150)
  Species: H. sapiens (human)
  Insert size (bp): 453
  Mutation: aa 1 - 150
  Entrez Gene: PHF13 (a.k.a. PHF5, SPOC1)
  Tag / fusion protein: ECFP (N terminal on insert)
  Cloning method: Restriction Enzyme; 5′ cloning site Unspecified (unknown if destroyed)
  Sequencing primers: 5′ CGCAAATGGGCGGTAGGCGTG; 3′ CCTCTACAAATGTGGTATGGCTG
Terms and licenses: Academic/Nonprofit Terms; Industry Terms: Not Available to Industry
How to cite: pECFP-C1-PHF13 (1-150) was a gift from Sarah Kinkley (Addgene plasmid # 246110 ; http://n2t.net/addgene:246110 ; RRID:Addgene_246110)
