[The description below was written by a language model from this plasmid's Addgene catalogue record and pLannotate feature annotations shown in this document.]
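Description:
pECFP-C1-PHF13 (1-150) is a mammalian expression plasmid built on the pECFP-C1 backbone that produces the N-terminal portion of human PHF13 (also known as PHF5 or SPOC1), residues 1 to 150, fused to enhanced cyan fluorescent protein. The full sequenced construct is about 5.2 kb. Transcription is driven by the human cytomegalovirus immediate early enhancer and promoter. The ECFP coding sequence comes first, followed by a short remnant of the multiple cloning site and then the roughly 450 bp PHF13 fragment, so the fluorescent tag sits at the N terminus of the insert. An SV40 polyadenylation signal terminates the transcript. The insert was introduced by restriction cloning, although the record does not specify the sites used.

The plasmid is maintained in E. coli at high copy through a ColE1/pUC-type origin, and it also carries an f1 origin for single-stranded DNA production. A single Tn5 aminoglycoside phosphotransferase gene (NeoR/KanR) serves both hosts. A bacterial bla-type promoter drives it for kanamycin selection in bacteria, while the adjacent SV40 enhancer/early promoter and an HSV TK polyadenylation signal allow G418 selection of stably transfected mammalian cells. The short annotated fragments of SV40 large T antigen, ble and bGH poly(A) are most likely backbone remnants or partial annotation matches rather than functional elements.

PHF13 is annotated as a chromatin structure modulator needed for normal chromosome condensation and separation in mitosis. This truncation construct allows live or fixed-cell fluorescence imaging of the N-terminal region alone. According to the associated publication title, it belongs to work on how PHF13 oligomerization affects its chromatin affinity and function.
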