Features (pLannotate 1.2.2; 15 found; start..end, strand, type, name):
     61..364     +  enhancer       CMV enhancer: human cytomegalovirus immediate early enhancer
    365..568     +  promoter       CMV promoter: human cytomegalovirus (CMV) immediate early promoter
    613..1329    +  CDS            ECFP: ECFP is a basic (constitutively fluorescent) cyan fluorescent protein published in 1996, derived from Aequorea victoria. It has low acid sensitivity.
   1330..1364    +  misc_feature   MCS (fragment): multiple cloning site
   1366..1815    +  CDS            PHF13 (fragment): PHF13_HUMAN - Experimental evidence at protein level: Swiss-Prot protein existence level 1. Modulates chromatin structure. Required for normal chromosome condensation during the early stages of mitosis. Required for normal chromosome separation during mitosis. From Homo sapiens (Human).
   1841..1925    +  CDS            large T antigen (fragment): large T antigen from SV40 (simian virus 40)
   1948..2069    +  polyA_signal   SV40 poly(A) signal: SV40 polyadenylation signal
   2103..2531    -  rep_origin     f1 ori (sequence partly withheld): f1 bacteriophage origin of replication; arrow indicates direction of (+) strand synthesis
   2558..2662    +  promoter       AmpR promoter: bla
   2664..3021    +  promoter       SV40 promoter: SV40 enhancer and early promoter
   3056..3850    +  CDS            NeoR/KanR: aminoglycoside phosphotransferase from Tn5; aph(3')-II (or nptII); confers resistance to neomycin, kanamycin, and G418 (Geneticin®)
   3871..4023    +  CDS            ble (fragment): BLE_KLEPN - Experimental evidence at protein level: Swiss-Prot protein existence level 1. Binding protein with a strong affinity to the bleomycin family of antibiotics. Binds to CL990; an antimitotic-antibiotic compound. From Klebsiella pneumoniae.
   4082..4129    +  polyA_signal   HSV TK poly(A) signal: herpes simplex virus thymidine kinase polyadenylation signal (Cole and Stacy, 1985)
   4220..4236    -  polyA_signal   bGH poly(A) signal (fragment): bovine growth hormone polyadenylation signal
   4458..5046    +  rep_origin     ori: high-copy-number ColE1/pMB1/pBR322/pUC origin of replication
>Addgene plasmid #246110 | pECFP-C1-PHF13 (1-150) | addgene full sequence | sequence record 492704 | Addgene NGS Result
TAGTTATTAATAGTAATCAATTACGGGGTCATTAGTTCATAGCCCATATATGGAGTTCCGCGTTACATAA
CTTACGGTAAATGGCCCGCCTGGCTGACCGCCCAACGACCCCCGCCCATTGACGTCAATAATGACGTATG
TTCCCATAGTAACGCCAATAGGGACTTTCCATTGACGTCAATGGGTGGAGTATTTACGGTAAACTGCCCA
CTTGGCAGTACATCAAGTGTATCATATGCCAAGTACGCCCCCTATTGACGTCAATGACGGTAAATGGCCC
GCCTGGCATTATGCCCAGTACATGACCTTATGGGACTTTCCTACTTGGCAGTACATCTACGTATTAGTCA
TCGCTATTACCATGGTGATGCGGTTTTGGCAGTACATCAATGGGCGTGGATAGCGGTTTGACTCACGGGG
ATTTCCAAGTCTCCACCCCATTGACGTCAATGGGAGTTTGTTTTGGCACCAAAATCAACGGGACTTTCCA
AAATGTCGTAACAACTCCGCCCCATTGACGCAAATGGGCGGTAGGCGTGTACGGTGGGAGGTCTATATAA
GCAGAGCTGGTTTAGTGAACCGTCAGATCCGCTAGCGCTACCGGTCGCCACCATGGTGAGCAAGGGCGAG
GAGCTGTTCACCGGGGTGGTGCCCATCCTGGTCGAGCTGGACGGCGACGTAAACGGCCACAAGTTCAGCG
TGTCCGGCGAGGGCGAGGGCGATGCCACCTACGGCAAGCTGACCCTGAAGTTCATCTGCACCACCGGCAA
GCTGCCCGTGCCCTGGCCCACCCTCGTGACCACCCTGACCTGGGGCGTGCAGTGCTTCAGCCGCTACCCC
GACCACATGAAGCAGCACGACTTCTTCAAGTCCGCCATGCCCGAAGGCTACGTCCAGGAGCGCACCATCT
TCTTCAAGGACGACGGCAACTACAAGACCCGCGCCGAGGTGAAGTTCGAGGGCGACACCCTGGTGAACCG
CATCGAGCTGAAGGGCATCGACTTCAAGGAGGACGGCAACATCCTGGGGCACAAGCTGGAGTACAACTAC
ATCAGCCACAACGTCTATATCACCGCCGACAAGCAGAAGAACGGCATCAAGGCCAACTTCAAGATCCGCC
ACAACATCGAGGACGGCAGCGTGCAGCTCGCCGACCACTACCAGCAGAACACCCCCATCGGCGACGGCCC
CGTGCTGCTGCCCGACAACCACTACCTGAGCACCCAGTCCGCCCTGAGCAAAGACCCCAACGAGAAGCGC
GATCACATGGTCCTGCTGGAGTTCGTGACCGCCGCCGGGATCACTCTCGGCATGGACGAGCTGTACAAGT
CCGGACTCAGATCTCGAGCTCAAGCTTCGAATTCCATGGACTCTGACTCTTGCGCCGCCGCCTTCCACCC
GGAGGAATACTCCCCCAGTTGCAAGAGGCGCAGGACCGTGGAAGACTTCAACAAATTCTGCACCTTTGTC
TTGGCCTATGCTGGCTACATCCCTTATCCGAAGGAGGAACTCCCTTTAAGGAGCAGCCCCAGCCCTGCTA
ACAGCACTGCTGGTACCATTGACAGCGACGGCTGGGACGCGGGTTTCTCAGACATCGCGTCCTCAGTGCC
CTTGCCAGTCTCTGACCGCTGCTTTAGCCACCTGCAGCCTACTCTCTTGCAGCGAGCCAAGCCCAGTAAC
TTCCTGCTGGACAGAAAGAAAACGGACAAGCTGAAGAAGAAGAAGAAGAGGAAGCGCAGGGACAGTGATG
CGCCTGGGAAAGAGGGGTACAGGGGGGGCTTGCTGAAGCTGGAAGCCGCTGACCCCTACGTGGAGTGAGG
ATCCACCGGATCTAGATAACTGATCATAATCAGCCATACCACATTTGTAGAGGTTTTACTTGCTTTAAAA
AACCTCCCACACCTCCCCCTGAACCTGAAACATAAAATGAATGCAATTGTTGTTGTTAACTTGTTTATTG
CAGCTTATAATGGTTACAAATAAAGCAATAGCATCACAAATTTCACAAATAAAGCATTTTTTTCACTGCA
TTCTAGTTGTGGTTTGTCCAAACTCATCAATGTATCTTAAGGCGTAAATTGTAAGCGTTAATATTTTGTT
AAAATTCGCGTTAAATTTTTGTTAAATCAGCTCATTTTTTAACCAATAGGCCGAAATCGGCAAAATCCCT
TATAAATCAAAAGAATAGACCGAGATAGGGT
[37 nt withheld, positions 2202-2238]
AAAGAACGTGGACTCCAACGTCAAAGG
[49 nt withheld, positions 2266-2314]
T
[91 nt withheld, positions 2316-2406]
G
[124 nt withheld, positions 2408-2531]
CAGGTGGCACTTTTCGGGGAAATGTGCGCGGAACCCCTATTTGTTTATTTTTCTAAATACATTCAAATAT
GTATCCGCTCATGAGACAATAACCCTGATAAATGCTTCAATAATATTGAAAAAGGAAGAGTCCTGAGGCG
GAAAGAACCAGCTGTGGAATGTGTGTCAGTTAGGGTGTGGAAAGTCCCCAGGCTCCCCAGCAGGCAGAAG
TATGCAAAGCATGCATCTCAATTAGTCAGCAACCAGGTGTGGAAAGTCCCCAGGCTCCCCAGCAGGCAGA
AGTATGCAAAGCATGCATCTCAATTAGTCAGCAACCATAGTCCCGCCCCTAACTCCGCCCATCCCGCCCC
TAACTCCGCCCAGTTCCGCCCATTCTCCGCCCCATGGCTGACTAATTTTTTTTATTTATGCAGAGGCCGA
GGCCGCCTCGGCCTCTGAGCTATTCCAGAAGTAGTGAGGAGGCTTTTTTGGAGGCCTAGGCTTTTGCAAA
GATCGATCAAGAGACAGGATGAGGATCGTTTCGCATGATTGAACAAGATGGATTGCACGCAGGTTCTCCG
GCCGCTTGGGTGGAGAGGCTATTCGGCTATGACTGGGCACAACAGACAATCGGCTGCTCTGATGCCGCCG
TGTTCCGGCTGTCAGCGCAGGGGCGCCCGGTTCTTTTTGTCAAGACCGACCTGTCCGGTGCCCTGAATGA
ACTGCAAGACGAGGCAGCGCGGCTATCGTGGCTGGCCACGACGGGCGTTCCTTGCGCAGCTGTGCTCGAC
GTTGTCACTGAAGCGGGAAGGGACTGGCTGCTATTGGGCGAAGTGCCGGGGCAGGATCTCCTGTCATCTC
ACCTTGCTCCTGCCGAGAAAGTATCCATCATGGCTGATGCAATGCGGCGGCTGCATACGCTTGATCCGGC
TACCTGCCCATTCGACCACCAAGCGAAACATCGCATCGAGCGAGCACGTACTCGGATGGAAGCCGGTCTT
GTCGATCAGGATGATCTGGACGAAGAGCATCAGGGGCTCGCGCCAGCCGAACTGTTCGCCAGGCTCAAGG
CGAGCATGCCCGACGGCGAGGATCTCGTCGTGACCCATGGCGATGCCTGCTTGCCGAATATCATGGTGGA
AAATGGCCGCTTTTCTGGATTCATCGACTGTGGCCGGCTGGGTGTGGCGGACCGCTATCAGGACATAGCG
TTGGCTACCCGTGATATTGCTGAAGAGCTTGGCGGCGAATGGGCTGACCGCTTCCTCGTGCTTTACGGTA
TCGCCGCTCCCGATTCGCAGCGCATCGCCTTCTATCGCCTTCTTGACGAGTTCTTCTGAGCGGGACTCTG
GGGTTCGAAATGACCGACCAAGCGACGCCCAACCTGCCATCACGAGATTTCGATTCCACCGCCGCCTTCT
ATGAAAGGTTGGGCTTCGGAATCGTTTTCCGGGACGCCGGCTGGATGATCCTCCAGCGCGGGGATCTCAT
GCTGGAGTTCTTCGCCCACCCTAGGGGGAGGCTAACTGAAACACGGAAGGAGACAATACCGGAAGGAACC
CGCGCTATGACGGCAATAAAAAGACAGAATAAAACGCACGGTGTTGGGTCGTTTGTTCATAAACGCGGGG
TTCGGTCCCAGGGCTGGCACTCTGTCGATACCCCACCGAGACCCCATTGGGGCCAATACGCCCGCGTTTC
TTCCTTTTCCCCACCCCACCCCCCAAGTTCGGGTGAAGGCCCAGGGCTCGCAGCCAACGTCGGGGCGGCA
GGCCCTGCCATAGCCTCAGGTTACTCATATATACTTTAGATTGATTTAAAACTTCATTTTTAATTTAAAA
GGATCTAGGTGAAGATCCTTTTTGATAATCTCATGACCAAAATCCCTTAACGTGAGTTTTCGTTCCACTG
AGCGTCAGACCCCGTAGAAAAGATCAAAGGATCTTCTTGAGATCCTTTTTTTCTGCGCGTAATCTGCTGC
TTGCAAACAAAAAAACCACCGCTACCAGCGGTGGTTTGTTTGCCGGATCAAGAGCTACCAACTCTTTTTC
CGAAGGTAACTGGCTTCAGCAGAGCGCAGATACCAAATACTGTTCTTCTAGTGTAGCCGTAGTTAGGCCA
CCACTTCAAGAACTCTGTATCACCGCCTACATACCTCGCTCTGCTAATCCTGTTACCAGTGGCTGCTGCC
AGTGGCGATAAGTCGTGTCTTACCGGGTTGGACTCAAGACGATAGTTACCGGATAAGGCGCAGCGGTCGG
GCTGAACGGGGGGTTCGTGCACACAGCCCAGCTTGGAGCGAACGACCTACACCGAACTGAGATACCTACA
GCGTGAGCTATGAGAAAGCGCCACGCTTCCCGAAGGGAGAAAGGCGGACAGGTATCCGGTAAGCGGCAGG
GTCGGAACAGGAGAGCGCACGAGGGAGCTTCCAGGGGGAAACGCCTGGTATCTTTATAGTCCTGTCGGGT
TTCGCCACCTCTGACTTGAGCGTCGATTTTTGTGATGCTCGTCAGGGGGGCGGAGCCTATGGAAAAACGC
CAGCAACGCGGCCTTTTTACGGTTCCTGGCCTTTTGCTGGCCTTTTGCTCACATGTTCTTTCCTGCGTTA
TCCCCTGATTCTGTGGATAACCGTATTACCGCCATGCAT
