>Addgene plasmid #246110 | pECFP-C1-PHF13 (1-150) | depositor partial sequence | sequence record 483967 | Insert FWD
AATAGCAGAGCTGGTTTAGTGAACCGTCAGATCCGCTAGCGCTACCGGTCGCCACCATGGTGAGCAAGGG
CGAGGAGCTGTTCACCGGGGTGGTGCCCATCCTGGTCGAGCTGGACGGCGACGTAAACGGCCACAAGTTC
AGCGTGTCCGGCGAGGGCGAGGGCGATGCCACCTACGGCAAGCTGACCCTGAAGTTCATCTGCACCACCG
GCAAGCTGCCCGTGCCCTGGCCCACCCTCGTGACCACCCTGACCTGGGGCGTGCAGTGCTTCAGCCGCTA
CCCCGACCACATGAAGCAGCACGACTTCTTCAAGTCCGCCATGCCCGAAGGCTACGTCCAGGAGCGCACC
ATCTTCTTCAAGGACGACGGCAACTACAAGACCCGCGCCGAGGTGAAGTTCGAGGGCGACACCCTGGTGA
ACCGCATCGAGCTGAAGGGCATCGACTTCAAGGAGGACGGCAACATCCTGGGGCACAAGCTGGAGTACAA
CTACATCAGCCACAACGTCTATATCACCGCCGACAAGCAGAAGAACGGCATCAAGGCCAACTTCAAGATC
CGCCACAACATCGAGGACGGCAGCGTGCAGCTCGCCGACCACTACCAGCAGAACACCCCCATCGGCGACG
GCCCCGTGCTGCTGCCCGACAACCACTACCTGAGCACCCAGTCCGCCCTGAGCAAAGACCCCAACGAGAA
GCGCGATCACATGGTCCTGCTGGAGTTCGTGACCGCCGCCGGGATCACTCTCGGCATGGACGAGCTGTAC
AAGTCCGGACTCAGATCTCGAGCTCAAGCTTCGAATTCCATGGACTCTGACTCTTGCGCCGCCGCCTTCC
ACCCGGAGGAATACTCCCCCAGTTGCAAGAGGCGCAGGACCGTGGAAGACTTCAACAAATTCTGCACCTT
TGTCTTGGCCTATGCTGGCTACATCCCTTATCCGAAGGAGGAACTCCCTTTAAGGAGCAGCCCCAGCCCT
GCTAACAGCACTGCTGGTACCATTGACAGCGACGGCTGGGACGCGGGTTTCTCAGACATCGCGTCCTCAG
TGCCCTTGCCAGTCTCTGACCGCTGCTTTAGCCACCTGCAGCCTACTCTCTTGCAGCGAGCCAAGCCCAG
TAACTTCCTGCTGGACAGAAAGAAAACGGACAAGCTGAAGAAAAAAAAAAAAAGAAACGCCAGGA
