>Addgene plasmid #246110 | pECFP-C1-PHF13 (1-150) | depositor partial sequence | sequence record 483968 | Insert RV
CCCCTTCGGCAAGCTGACCCTGAAGTTCATCTGCACCCCCGGCAAGCTGCCCGTGCCCTGGCCCCCCTTG
TGACCACCCTGACCTGGGGCGTGCAGTGCTTCAGCCGTTACCCCGACCACATGAAGCAGCACGACTTCTT
CAAGTCCGCCATGCCCGAAGGCTACGTCCAGGAGCGCACCATCTTCTTCAAGGACGACGGCAACTACAAG
ACCCGCGCCGAGGTGAAGTTCGAGGGCGACACCCTGGTGAACCGCATCGAGCTGAAGGGCATCGACTTCA
AGGAGGACGGCAACATCCTGGGGCACAAGCTGGAGTACAACTACATCAGCCACAACGTCTATATCACCGC
CGACAAGCAGAAGAACGGCATCAAGGCCAACTTCAAGATCCGCCACAACATCGAGGACGGCAGCGTGCAG
CTCGCCGACCACTACCAGCAGAACACCCCCATCGGCGACGGCCCCGTGCTGCTGCCCGACAACCACTACC
TGAGCACCCAGTCCGCCCTGAGCAAAGACCCCAACGAGAAGCGCGATCACATGGTCCTGCTGGAGTTCGT
GACCGCCGCCGGGATCACTCTCGGCATGGACGAGCTGTACAAGTCCGGACTCAGATCTCGAGCTCAAGCT
TCGAATTCCATGGACTCTGACTCTTGCGCCGCCGCCTTCCACCCGGAGGAATACTCCCCCAGTTGCAAGA
GGCGCAGGACCGTGGAAGACTTCAACAAATTCTGCACCTTTGTCTTGGCCTATGCTGGCTACATCCCTTA
TCCGAAGGAGGAACTCCCTTTAAGGAGCAGCCCCAGCCCTGCTAACAGCACTGCTGGTACCATTGACAGC
GACGGCTGGGACGCGGGTTTCTCAGACATCGCGTCCTCAGTGCCCTTGCCAGTCTCTGACCGCTGCTTTA
GCCACCTGCAGCCTACTCTCTTGCAGCGAGCCAAGCCCAGTAACTTCCTGCTGGACAGAAAGAAAACGGA
CAAGCTGAAGAAGAAGAAGAAGAGGAAGCGCAGGGACAGTGATGCGCCTGGGAAAGAGGGGTACAGGGGG
GGCTTGCTGAAGCTGGAAGCCGCTGACCCCTACGTGGAGTGAGGATCCACCGGATCTAGAAAC
